>Addgene plasmid #198949 | pGL0_36 [PtetA pSC101] | addgene full sequence | sequence record 401231 | Addgene NGS Result
TAGCGTGCGAACAGCACGCTATTGTTGTATCATTACTCGCATCCATTCTCAGGCTGTCTCGTCTCGTCTC
CGAGGTCTCAGGAGTTGACAGCTTATCATCGATAAGCTTTAATGCGGTAGTTTATCACAGTTAAATTGCT
AACGCAGTCAGGCACCGTGTAATGTGAGACCACCCCAGGATACATAGATTACCACAACTCCGAGCCCTTC
CACCTAGCGTGCTAACCACGCACGCTATTGTTGTATCCCATATAATGCAATCGTAGTCTACCTGACTGTA
CTTAGAAATGTGGCTTCGCCTTTGCCCACGCACCTGATCGCTCCTCGTTTGCTTTTAAGGACCGGACGAA
CCACAGAGCATTAGAAGGCTAGGTGGAGGCTCAGTGATGATAAGTCTGCGATGGTGGATGCATGTGTCAT
GGTCATAGCTGTTTCCTGTGTGAAATTGTTATCCGCTCAGAGGGCACAATCCTATTCCGCGCTATCCGAC
AATCTCCAAGACATTAGGTGGAGTTCAGTTCGGCGTATGGCATATGTCGCTGGAAAGAACATGTGAGCAA
AAGGCCAGCAAAAGGCCAGGAACCGTAAAAAGGCCGCGTTGCTGGCGTTTTTCCATAGGCTCCGCCCCCC
TGACGAGCATCACAAAAATCGACGCTCAAGTCAGAGGTGGCGAAACCCGACAGGACTATAAAGATACCAG
GCGTTTCCCCCTGGAAGCTCCCTCGTGCGCTCTCCTGTTCCGACCCTGCCGCTTACCGGATACCTGTCCG
CCTTTCTCCCTTCGGGAAGCGTGGCGCTTTCTCATAGCTCACGCTGTAGGTATCTCAGTTCGGTGTAGGT
CGTTCGCTCCAAGCTGGGCTGTGTGCACGAACCCCCCGTTCAGCCCGACCGCTGCGCCTTATCCGGTAAC
TATCGTCTTGAGTCCAACCCGGTAAGACACGACTTATCGCCACTGGCAGCAGCCACTGGTAACAGGATTA
GCAGAGCGAGGTATGTAGGCGGTGCTACAGAGTTCTTGAAGTGGTGGCCTAACTACGGCTACACTAGAAG
AACAGTATTTGGTATCTGCGCTCTGCTGAAGCCAGTTACCTTCGGAAAAAGAGTTGGTAGCTCTTGATCC
GGCAAACAAACCACCGCTGGTAGCGGTGGTTTTTTTGTTTGCAAGCAGCAGATTACGCGCAGAAAAAAAG
GATCTCAAGAAGATCCTTTGATCTTTTCTACGGGGTCTGACGCTCTATTCAACAAAGCCGCCGTCCCGTC
AAGTCAGCGTAAATGGGTAGGGGGCTTCAAATCGTCCCCCCATACGATATAAGTTGTTACTAGTGCTTGG
ATTCTCACCAATAAAAAACGCCCGGCGGCAACCGAGCGTTCTGAACAAATCCAGATGGAGTTCTGAGGTC
ATTACTGGATCTATCAACAGGAGTCCAAGCGAGCTCGATATCAAATTACGCCCCGCCCTGCCACTCATCG
CAGTACTGTTGTAATTCATTAAGCATTCTGCCGACATGGAAGCCATCACAAACGGCATGATGAACCTGAA
TCGCCAGCGGCATCAGCACCTTGTCGCCTTGCGTATAATATTTGCCCATGGTGAAAACGGGGGCGAAGAA
GTTGTCCATATTGGCCACGTTTAAATCAAAACTGGTGAAACTCACCCAGGGATTGGCTGAGACGAAAAAC
ATATTCTCAATAAACCCTTTAGGGAAATAGGCCAGGTTTTCACCGTAACACGCCACATCTTGCGAATATA
TGTGTAGAAACTGCCGGAAATCGTCGTGGTATTCACTCCAGAGCGATGAAAACGTTTCAGTTTGCTCATG
GAAAACGGTGTAACAAGGGTGAACACTATCCCATATCACCAGCTCACCGTCTTTCATTGCCATACGAAAT
TCCGGATGAGCATTCATCAGGCGGGCAAGAATGTGAATAAAGGCCGGATAAAACTTGTGCTTATTTTTCT
TTACGGTCTTTAAAAAGGCCGTAATATCCAGCTGAACGGTCTGGTTATAGGTACATTGAGCAACTGACTG
AAATGCCTCAAAATGTTCTTTACGATGCCATTGGGATATATCAACGGTGGTATATCCAGTGATTTTTTTC
TCCATTTTAGCTTCCTTAGCTCCTGAAAATCTCGATAACTCAAAAAATACGCCCGGTAGTGATCTTATTT
CATTATGGTGAAAGTTGGAACCTCTTACGTGCCGATCAACGTCTCATTGATACCTGAAACAAAACCCATC
GTACGGCCAAGGAAGTCTCCAATAACTGTGATCCACCACAAGCGCCAGGGTTTTCCCAGTCACGACGTTG
TAAAACGACGGCCAGTCATGCATAATCCGCACGCATCTGGAATAAGGAAGTGCCATTCCGCCTGACCT
Features (pLannotate 1.2.2; 7 found; start..end, strand, type, name):
     85..113     +  promoter       tet promoter: E. coli promoter for tetracycline efflux protein gene
    444..459     -  protein_bind   lac operator (fragment): The lac repressor binds to the lac operator to inhibit transcription in E. coli. This inhibition can be relieved by adding lactose or isopropyl-β-D-thiogalactopyranoside (IPTG). lac repressor encoded by lacI
    610..1198    -  rep_origin     ori: high-copy-number ColE1/pMB1/pBR322/pUC origin of replication
   1331..1425    -  terminator     lambda t0 terminator: transcription terminator from phage lambda
   1449..2105    -  CDS            cat: CAT_ECOLX - Experimental evidence at protein level: Swiss-Prot protein existence level 1. This enzyme is an effector of chloramphenicol resistance in bacteria. From Escherichia coli. This protein is used as a marker in many commonly used cloning vectors, such as pACYC184.
   2106..2208    -  promoter       cat promoter: promoter of the E. coli cat gene encoding chloramphenicol acetyltransferase
   2283..2326    -  CDS            lacZα (fragment): LacZα fragment of β-galactosidase; lacZ fragment
