[The description below was written by a language model from this plasmid's Addgene catalogue record and pLannotate feature annotations shown in this document.]
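Description:
pGL0_36 [PtetA pSC101] is a small (about 2.4 kb) "Level 0" part plasmid from a modular synthetic-biology cloning toolkit, built on the pGLDV_17 backbone. It is a storage vector for a single reusable DNA part, not an expression or delivery construct. It is maintained in E. coli at high copy through a ColE1/pMB1/pUC-type origin of replication. Selection is by chloramphenicol, conferred by a cat (chloramphenicol acetyltransferase) gene driven by its native cat promoter and followed by a phage lambda t0 terminator.

The stored part is the tetA promoter taken from the plasmid pSC101, with Salmonella panama listed as the source species and an ATCC pSC101 stock as the source material. The feature table identifies a short tet promoter element, the promoter of the tetracycline efflux protein gene, near the start of the sequence. No coding sequence, reporter or tet repressor gene is annotated alongside it, so the plasmid appears to carry the promoter alone. Despite "pSC101" in the name, no pSC101 replication origin is annotated; the name refers to where the promoter came from. Fragments of a lac operator and of lacZα flank the insert region. They are probably remnants of a screening cassette in the parental vector, though the record does not say so, and the cloning method is recorded as unknown.

The associated work concerns high-throughput identification of functional origins of replication in non-model bacteria. There, a promoter part like this would presumably be assembled with other Level 0 parts into higher-level plasmids. The record does not specify the assembly standard or which gene the promoter is intended to drive.
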