Addgene plasmid #198949: pGL0_36 [PtetA pSC101]
Purpose: Level 0 part
Depositing lab: Charlie Gilbert & Nili Ostrov & Cultivarium Tools. Depositing organization: Cultivarium, Convergent Research. Publication: A scalable framework for high-throughput identification of functional origins of replication in non-model bacteria. Gilbert C, Brumwell SL, Crits-Christoph A, Kang SC, Martin-Moldes Z, Alsharif W, Esmurria A, Nguyen M-A, Lee HH, Ostrov N. bioRxiv 2023.05.19.541510 10.1101/2023.05.19.541510.
Backbone
  Vector backbone: pGLDV_17
  Vector type: Synthetic Biology
Growth in bacteria
  Bacterial resistance: Chloramphenicol, 25 μg/mL
  Growth temperature: 37°C
  Growth strain: E. coli Zymo 10B
  Copy number: High Copy
Gene/Insert
  Gene/Insert name: PtetA pSC101
  Species: Salmonella panama
  Cloning method: Unknown
Resource information
  A portion of this plasmid was derived from a plasmid made by: ATCC pSC101 (#37032)
Terms and licenses: Academic/Nonprofit Terms; Industry Terms: Not Available to Industry
How to cite: pGL0_36 [PtetA pSC101] was a gift from Charlie Gilbert & Nili Ostrov & Cultivarium Tools (Addgene plasmid # 198949 ; http://n2t.net/addgene:198949 ; RRID:Addgene_198949)
